Addgene plasmid #220911: AAV hSyn hPGK1-mRuby
Purpose: Neuronal specific expression of the fusion construct PGK1-mRuby
Depositing lab: Timothy Ryan. Depositing organization: Cornell University. Publication: Phosphoglycerate kinase is a central leverage point in Parkinson's disease-driven neuronal metabolic deficits. Kokotos AC, Antoniazzi AM, Unda SR, Ko MS, Park D, Eliezer D, Kaplitt MG, De Camilli P, Ryan TA. Sci Adv. 2024 Aug 23;10(34):eadn6016. doi: 10.1126/sciadv.adn6016. Epub 2024 Aug 21. PubMed 39167658.
Backbone
  Vector backbone: pGP-AAV-syn
  Backbone size w/o insert (bp): 4267
  Total vector size (bp): 6250
  Vector type: Mammalian Expression, AAV
Growth in bacteria
  Bacterial resistance: Ampicillin, 100 μg/mL
  Growth temperature: 37°C
  Growth strain: NEB Stable
  Copy number: High Copy
Gene/Insert
  Gene/Insert name: PGK1-mRuby (alt name: phosphoglycerate kinase 1)
  Species: H. sapiens (human)
  Insert size (bp): 1983
  Entrez Gene: PGK1 (a.k.a. HEL-S-68p, MIG10, PGKA)
  Promoter: hSyn
  Tag / fusion protein: mRuby (C terminal on insert)
  Cloning method: Restriction Enzyme; 5′ cloning site BamHI (not destroyed); 3′ cloning site HindIII (not destroyed)
  Sequencing primers: 5′ hSyn-F; 3′ WPRE-R
Terms and licenses: Academic/Nonprofit Terms; Industry Terms: Not Available to Industry
Depositor comments: Please visit https://doi.org/10.1101/2023.10.10.561760 for bioRxiv preprint.
How to cite: AAV hSyn hPGK1-mRuby was a gift from Timothy Ryan (Addgene plasmid # 220911 ; http://n2t.net/addgene:220911 ; RRID:Addgene_220911)
