[The description below was written by a language model from this plasmid's Addgene catalogue record and pLannotate feature annotations shown in this document.]
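Description:
AAV hSyn hPGK1-mRuby is an adeno-associated virus transfer plasmid built on the pGP-AAV-syn backbone, about 6.25 kb in total, designed for neuron-specific expression of human phosphoglycerate kinase 1 fused to a red fluorescent protein. It is propagated in E. coli through a high-copy ColE1/pUC-type origin and selected with ampicillin via the β-lactamase gene and its native promoter. An f1 phage origin is also present. Short lacZα, lacI and pBluescript polylinker fragments are remnants of the cloning backbone with no functional role.

The expression cassette lies between two AAV2 inverted terminal repeats, one of them annotated only as a fragment. The ITRs are the cis elements needed to replicate the cassette and package it into AAV particles when rep, cap and helper functions are supplied in trans. Within them, the human synapsin I promoter restricts transcription to neurons and drives the PGK1 coding sequence. PGK1 is the glycolytic enzyme that catalyses one of the two ATP-generating steps of glycolysis. It is followed closely by a C-terminal mRuby tag, which the sequence annotation identifies as mRuby3. The roughly 2 kb fusion insert was cloned between BamHI and HindIII sites. Downstream, a WPRE enhances transcript stability and expression. An SV40 polyadenylation signal follows, annotated on the reverse strand, as is often seen with this bidirectional element, next to a small large T antigen fragment.

The plasmid can be transfected directly into cultured neurons or used to produce recombinant AAV. Either route allows PGK1 to be overexpressed in neurons while the red fluorescence reports its expression and localisation. The associated work concerns neuronal metabolic deficits linked to Parkinson's disease.
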