Features (pLannotate 1.2.2; 15 found; start..end, strand, type, name):
     28..97      -  CDS            lacZα (fragment): LacZα fragment of β-galactosidase; lacZ fragment
     92..224     -  repeat_region  AAV2 ITR (fragment): inverted terminal repeat of adeno-associated virus serotype 2 inverted
    306..753     +  promoter       hSyn promoter: human synapsin I promoter; confers neuron-specific expression (Kügler et al., 2003)
    787..2037    +  CDS            PGK1: PGK1_HUMAN - Also known as PGKA. Experimental evidence at protein level: Swiss-Prot protein existence level 1. Catalyzes one of the two ATP producing reactions in the glycolytic pathway via the reversible conversion of 1,3- diphosphoglycerate to 3-phosphoglycerate (PubMed:30323285, PubMed:7391028). In addition to its role as a glycolytic enzyme, it seems that PGK-1 acts as a polymerase alpha cofactor protein (primer recognition protein) (PubMed:2324090). May play a role in sperm motility (PubMed:26677959). From Homo sapiens (Human).
   2056..2766    +  CDS            mRuby3: mRuby3 is a basic (constitutively fluorescent) red fluorescent protein published in 2016, derived from Entacmaea quadricolor. It has low acid sensitivity.
   2782..3370    +  misc_feature   WPRE: woodchuck hepatitis virus posttranscriptional regulatory element
   3371..3390    +  misc_feature   MCS (fragment): pBluescript multiple cloning site
   3419..3540    -  polyA_signal   SV40 poly(A) signal: SV40 polyadenylation signal
   3563..3631    -  CDS            large T antigen (fragment): large T antigen from SV40 (simian virus 40)
   3702..3835    +  repeat_region  AAV2 ITR: inverted terminal repeat of adeno-associated virus serotype 2 inverted
   3829..3885    -  CDS            lacI (fragment): lac repressor; lacI; The lac repressor binds to the lac operator to inhibit transcription in E. coli. This inhibition can be relieved by adding lactose or isopropyl-β-D-thiogalactopyranoside (IPTG).
   4068..4656    -  rep_origin     ori: high-copy-number ColE1/pMB1/pBR322/pUC origin of replication
   4827..5687    -  CDS            AmpR: β-lactamase; bla; confers resistance to ampicillin, carbenicillin, and related antibiotics
   5688..5792    -  promoter       AmpR promoter: bla
   5845..23      -  rep_origin     f1 ori (across the origin) (sequence partly withheld): f1 bacteriophage origin of replication; arrow indicates direction of (+) strand synthesis
>Addgene plasmid #220911 | AAV hSyn hPGK1-mRuby | addgene full sequence | sequence record 436347 | Addgene NGS Result
TAATGCGCCGCTACAGGGCGCGTCCCATTCGCCATTCAGGCTGCGCAACTGTTGGGAAGGGCGATCGGTG
CGGGCCTCTTCGCTATTACGCCAGCTGCGCGCTCGCTCGCTCACTGAGGCCGCCCGGGCAAAGCCCGGGC
GTCGGGCGACCTTTGGTCGCCCGGCCTCAGTGAGCGAGCGAGCGCGCAGAGAGGGAGTGGCCAACTCCAT
CACTAGGGGTTCCTTGTAGTTAATGATTAACCCGCCATGCTACTTATCTACGTAGCCATGCTCTAGGAAG
ATCTCTGCAGAGGGCCCTGCGTATGAGTGCAAGTGGGTTTTAGGACCAGGATGAGGCGGGGTGGGGGTGC
CTACCTGACGACCGACCCCGACCCACTGGACAAGCACCCAACCCCCATTCCCCAAATTGCGCATCCCCTA
TCAGAGAGGGGGAGGGGAAACAGGATGCGGCGAGGCGCGTGCGCACTGCCAGCTTCAGCACCGCGGACAG
TGCCTTCGCCCCCGCCTGGCGGCGCGCGCCACCGCCGCCTCAGCACTGAAGGCGCGCTGACGTCACTCGC
CGGTCCCCCGCAAACTCCCCTTCCCGGCCACCTTGGTCGCGTCCGCGCCGCCGCCGGCCCAGCCGGACCG
CACCACGCGAGGCGCGAGATAGGGGGGCACGGGCGCGACCATCTGCGCTGCGGCGCCGGCGACTCAGCGC
TGCCTCAGTCTGCGGTGGGCAGCGGAGGAGTCGTGTCGTGCCTGAGAGCGCAGTCGAATTCAAGCTGCTA
GCAAGGATCCGCCACCATGTCGCTTTCTAACAAGCTGACGCTGGACAAGCTGGACGTTAAAGGGAAGCGG
GTCGTTATGAGAGTCGACTTCAATGTTCCTATGAAGAACAACCAGATAACAAACAACCAGAGGATTAAGG
CTGCTGTCCCAAGCATCAAATTCTGCTTGGACAATGGAGCCAAGTCGGTAGTCCTTATGAGCCACCTAGG
CCGGCCTGATGGTGTGCCCATGCCTGACAAGTACTCCTTAGAGCCAGTTGCTGTAGAACTCAAATCTCTG
CTGGGCAAGGATGTTCTGTTCTTGAAGGACTGTGTAGGCCCAGAAGTGGAGAAAGCCTGTGCCAACCCAG
CTGCTGGGTCTGTCATCCTGCTGGAGAACCTCCGCTTTCATGTGGAGGAAGAAGGGAAGGGAAAAGATGC
TTCTGGGAACAAGGTTAAAGCCGAGCCAGCCAAAATAGAAGCTTTCCGAGCTTCACTTTCCAAGCTAGGG
GATGTCTATGTCAATGATGCTTTTGGCACTGCTCACAGAGCCCACAGCTCCATGGTAGGAGTCAATCTGC
CACAGAAGGCTGGTGGGTTTTTGATGAAGAAGGAGCTGAACTACTTTGCAAAGGCCTTGGAGAGCCCAGA
GCGACCCTTCCTGGCCATCCTGGGCGGAGCTAAAGTTGCAGACAAGATCCAGCTCATCAATAATATGCTG
GACAAAGTCAATGAGATGATTATTGGTGGTGGAATGGCTTTTACCTTCCTTAAGGTGCTCAACAACATGG
AGATTGGCACTTCTCTGTTTGATGAAGAGGGAGCCAAGATTGTCAAAGACCTAATGTCCAAAGCTGAGAA
GAATGGTGTGAAGATTACCTTGCCTGTTGACTTTGTCACTGCTGACAAGTTTGATGAGAATGCCAAGACT
GGCCAAGCCACTGTGGCTTCTGGCATACCTGCTGGCTGGATGGGCTTGGACTGTGGTCCTGAAAGCAGCA
AGAAGTATGCTGAGGCTGTCACTCGGGCTAAGCAGATTGTGTGGAATGGTCCTGTGGGGGTATTTGAATG
GGAAGCTTTTGCCCGGGGAACCAAAGCTCTCATGGATGAGGTGGTGAAAGCCACTTCTAGGGGCTGCATC
ACCATCATAGGTGGTGGAGACACTGCCACTTGCTGTGCCAAATGGAACACGGAGGATAAAGTCAGCCATG
TGAGCACTGGGGGTGGTGCCAGTTTGGAGCTCCTGGAAGGTAAAGTCCTTCCTGGGGTGGATGCTCTCAG
CAATATTCTCGAGCATGCATCTAGAATGGTGTCTAAGGGCGAAGAGCTGATCAAGGAAAATATGCGTATG
AAGGTGGTCATGGAAGGTTCGGTCAACGGCCACCAATTCAAATGCACAGGTGAAGGAGAAGGCAGACCGT
ACGAGGGAGTGCAAACCATGAGGATCAAAGTCATCGAGGGAGGACCCCTGCCATTTGCCTTTGACATTCT
TGCCACGTCGTTCATGTATGGCAGCCGTACCTTTATCAAGTACCCGGCCGACATCCCTGATTTCTTTAAA
CAGTCCTTTCCTGAGGGTTTTACTTGGGAAAGAGTTACGAGATACGAAGATGGTGGAGTCGTCACCGTCA
CGCAGGACACCAGCCTTGAGGATGGCGAGCTCGTCTACAACGTCAAGGTCAGAGGGGTAAACTTTCCCTC
CAATGGTCCCGTGATGCAGAAGAAGACCAAGGGTTGGGAGCCTAATACAGAGATGATGTATCCAGCAGAT
GGTGGTCTGAGAGGATACACTGACATCGCACTGAAAGTTGATGGTGGTGGCCATCTGCACTGCAACTTCG
TGACAACTTACAGGTCAAAAAAGACCGTCGGGAACATCAAGATGCCCGGTGTCCATGCCGTTGATCACCG
CCTGGAAAGGATCGAGGAGAGTGACAATGAAACCTACGTAGTGCAAAGAGAAGTGGCAGTTGCCAAATAC
AGCAACCTTGGTGGTGGCATGGACGAGCTGTACAAGTAGAAGCTTATCGATAATCAACCTCTGGATTACA
AAATTTGTGAAAGATTGACTGGTATTCTTAACTATGTTGCTCCTTTTACGCTATGTGGATACGCTGCTTT
AATGCCTTTGTATCATGCTATTGCTTCCCGTATGGCTTTCATTTTCTCCTCCTTGTATAAATCCTGGTTG
CTGTCTCTTTATGAGGAGTTGTGGCCCGTTGTCAGGCAACGTGGCGTGGTGTGCACTGTGTTTGCTGACG
CAACCCCCACTGGTTGGGGCATTGCCACCACCTGTCAGCTCCTTTCCGGGACTTTCGCTTTCCCCCTCCC
TATTGCCACGGCGGAACTCATCGCCGCCTGCCTTGCCCGCTGCTGGACAGGGGCTCGGCTGTTGGGCACT
GACAATTCCGTGGTGTTGTCGGGGAAATCATCGTCCTTTCCTTGGCTGCTCGCCTGTGTTGCCACCTGGA
TTCTGCGCGGGACGTCCTTCTGCTACGTCCCTTCGGCCCTCAATCCAGCGGACCTTCCTTCCCGCGGCCT
GCTGCCGGCTCTGCGGCCTCTTCCGCGTCTTCGCCTTCGCCCTCAGACGAGTCGGATCTCCCTTTGGGCC
GCCTCCCCGCATCGATACCGTCGACCTCGACCCGGGCGGCCGCTTCGAGCAGACATGATAAGATACATTG
ATGAGTTTGGACAAACCACAACTAGAATGCAGTGAAAAAAATGCTTTATTTGTGAAATTTGTGATGCTAT
TGCTTTATTTGTAACCATTATAAGCTGCAATAAACAAGTTAACAACAACAATTGCATTCATTTTATGTTT
CAGGTTCAGGGGGAGATGTGGGAGGTTTTTTAAAGCAAGTAAAACCTCTACAAATGTGGTAAAATCGATA
AGGATCTTCCTAGAGCATGGCTACGTAGATAAGTAGCATGGCGGGTTAATCATTAACTACAAGGAACCCC
TAGTGATGGAGTTGGCCACTCCCTCTCTGCGCGCTCGCTCGCTCACTGAGGCCGGGCGACCAAAGGTCGC
CCGACGCCCGGGCTTTGCCCGGGCGGCCTCAGTGAGCGAGCGAGCGCGCAGCTGCATTAATGAATCGGCC
AACGCGCGGGGAGAGGCGGTTTGCGTATTGGGCGCTCTTCCGCTTCCTCGCTCACTGACTCGCTGCGCTC
GGTCGTTCGGCTGCGGCGAGCGGTATCAGCTCACTCAAAGGCGGTAATACGGTTATCCACAGAATCAGGG
GATAACGCAGGAAAGAACATGTGAGCAAAAGGCCAGCAAAAGGCCAGGAACCGTAAAAAGGCCGCGTTGC
TGGCGTTTTTCCATAGGCTCCGCCCCCCTGACGAGCATCACAAAAATCGACGCTCAAGTCAGAGGTGGCG
AAACCCGACAGGACTATAAAGATACCAGGCGTTTCCCCCTGGAAGCTCCCTCGTGCGCTCTCCTGTTCCG
ACCCTGCCGCTTACCGGATACCTGTCCGCCTTTCTCCCTTCGGGAAGCGTGGCGCTTTCTCATAGCTCAC
GCTGTAGGTATCTCAGTTCGGTGTAGGTCGTTCGCTCCAAGCTGGGCTGTGTGCACGAACCCCCCGTTCA
GCCCGACCGCTGCGCCTTATCCGGTAACTATCGTCTTGAGTCCAACCCGGTAAGACACGACTTATCGCCA
CTGGCAGCAGCCACTGGTAACAGGATTAGCAGAGCGAGGTATGTAGGCGGTGCTACAGAGTTCTTGAAGT
GGTGGCCTAACTACGGCTACACTAGAAGAACAGTATTTGGTATCTGCGCTCTGCTGAAGCCAGTTACCTT
CGGAAAAAGAGTTGGTAGCTCTTGATCCGGCAAACAAACCACCGCTGGTAGCGGTGGTTTTTTTGTTTGC
AAGCAGCAGATTACGCGCAGAAAAAAAGGATCTCAAGAAGATCCTTTGATCTTTTCTACGGGGTCTGACG
CTCAGTGGAACGAAAACTCACGTTAAGGGATTTTGGTCATGAGATTATCAAAAAGGATCTTCACCTAGAT
CCTTTTAAATTAAAAATGAAGTTTTAAATCAATCTAAAGTATATATGAGTAAACTTGGTCTGACAGTTAC
CAATGCTTAATCAGTGAGGCACCTATCTCAGCGATCTGTCTATTTCGTTCATCCATAGTTGCCTGACTCC
CCGTCGTGTAGATAACTACGATACGGGAGGGCTTACCATCTGGCCCCAGTGCTGCAATGATACCGCGAGA
CCCACGCTCACCGGCTCCAGATTTATCAGCAATAAACCAGCCAGCCGGAAGGGCCGAGCGCAGAAGTGGT
CCTGCAACTTTATCCGCCTCCATCCAGTCTATTAATTGTTGCCGGGAAGCTAGAGTAAGTAGTTCGCCAG
TTAATAGTTTGCGCAACGTTGTTGCCATTGCTACAGGCATCGTGGTGTCACGCTCGTCGTTTGGTATGGC
TTCATTCAGCTCCGGTTCCCAACGATCAAGGCGAGTTACATGATCCCCCATGTTGTGCAAAAAAGCGGTT
AGCTCCTTCGGTCCTCCGATCGTTGTCAGAAGTAAGTTGGCCGCAGTGTTATCACTCATGGTTATGGCAG
CACTGCATAATTCTCTTACTGTCATGCCATCCGTAAGATGCTTTTCTGTGACTGGTGAGTACTCAACCAA
GTCATTCTGAGAATAGTGTATGCGGCGACCGAGTTGCTCTTGCCCGGCGTCAATACGGGATAATACCGCG
CCACATAGCAGAACTTTAAAAGTGCTCATCATTGGAAAACGTTCTTCGGGGCGAAAACTCTCAAGGATCT
TACCGCTGTTGAGATCCAGTTCGATGTAACCCACTCGTGCACCCAACTGATCTTCAGCATCTTTTACTTT
CACCAGCGTTTCTGGGTGAGCAAAAACAGGAAGGCAAAATGCCGCAAAAAAGGGAATAAGGGCGACACGG
AAATGTTGAATACTCATACTCTTCCTTTTTCAATATTATTGAAGCATTTATCAGGGTTATTGTCTCATGA
GCGGATACATATTTGAATGTATTTAGAAAAATAAACAAATAGGGGTTCCGCGCACATTTCCCCGAAAAGT
GCCACCTAAATTGTAAGCGTTAATATTTTGTTAAAATTCGCGTTAAATTTTTGTTAAATCAGCTCATTTT
TTAACCAATAGGCCGAAATCGGCAAAATCCCTTATAAATCAAAAGAATAGACCGAGATAGGGT
[37 nt withheld, positions 5944-5980]
AAAGAACGTGGACTCCAACGTCAAAGG
[49 nt withheld, positions 6008-6056]
T
[91 nt withheld, positions 6058-6148]
G
[101 nt withheld, positions 6150-6250]
